Addgene plasmid #133634: ZJOM86
Purpose: Integration of ANP1-GFP as an additional copy in genome, use auxotrophic marker URA3(Candida albicans). Marker for yeast early golgi.
Depositing lab: Zhiping Xie. Depositing organization: Shanghai Jiao Tong University. Publication: A Validated Set of Fluorescent-Protein-Based Markers for Major Organelles in Yeast (Saccharomyces cerevisiae). Zhu J, Zhang ZT, Tang SW, Zhao BS, Li H, Song JZ, Li D, Xie Z. MBio. 2019 Sep 3;10(5). pii: mBio.01691-19. doi: 10.1128/mBio.01691-19. PubMed 31481383.
Backbone
  Vector backbone: KT209
  Vector type: Yeast Expression
Growth in bacteria
  Bacterial resistance: Ampicillin, 100 μg/mL
  Growth temperature: 37°C
  Growth strain: DH5alpha
  Copy number: Unknown
Gene/Insert
  Gene/Insert name: p1k-ANP1-GFP
  Species: S. cerevisiae (budding yeast)
  Insert size (bp): 2500
  Entrez Gene: ANP1 (a.k.a. YEL036C, GEM3, MNN8)
  Tag / fusion protein: EGFP (C terminal on insert)
  Cloning method: Gibson Cloning
Terms and licenses: Academic/Nonprofit Terms; Industry Terms: Not Available to Industry
How to cite: ZJOM86 was a gift from Zhiping Xie (Addgene plasmid # 133634 ; http://n2t.net/addgene:133634 ; RRID:Addgene_133634)
