[The description below was written by a language model from this plasmid's Addgene catalogue record and pLannotate feature annotations shown in this document.]
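Description:
ZJOM86 is a yeast integrating expression plasmid built on the KT209 backbone, designed to place an extra copy of ANP1-GFP into the Saccharomyces cerevisiae genome as a fluorescent marker for the early Golgi. It belongs to a validated set of fluorescent-protein organelle markers for budding yeast. The feature table shows no yeast replication origin (no 2μ or CEN/ARS), consistent with integration rather than episomal maintenance. In E. coli it is propagated through a high-copy ColE1/pUC-type origin and selected with ampicillin via the β-lactamase gene. Small lacI, rop and bom fragments, along with flanking T7 and SP6 promoters, appear to be remnants of the parental cloning vector.

The insert, recorded as p1k-ANP1-GFP, carries the ANP1 open reading frame, which encodes a subunit of the Golgi M-Pol II α-1,6-mannosyltransferase complex. It is fused at its C terminus to GFP, listed as EGFP in the catalogue and annotated as yeast-enhanced GFP in the sequence, and is followed by the ADH1 terminator. No promoter is annotated, but roughly 1 kb of sequence lies upstream of ANP1, including part of the UTR5 coding region. Together with the "p1k" name, this suggests expression from native upstream ANP1 sequence, although the record does not state it explicitly. Downstream lies the selection cassette: a URA3 gene driven by the Ashbya gossypii TEF promoter and ended by the TEF terminator. The catalogue describes the marker as Candida albicans URA3, whereas the automated annotation matched it to the S. cerevisiae protein. Two loxP sites, one sitting within the TEF promoter and one after the terminator, bracket the marker, which would in principle allow Cre-mediated excision and marker recycling. The genomic integration site is not stated.
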