Features (pLannotate 1.2.2; 18 found; start..end, strand, type, name):
     36..533     +  CDS            UTR5: UTR5_YEAST - Experimental evidence at transcript level: Swiss-Prot protein existence level 2. From Saccharomyces cerevisiae (strain ATCC 204508 / S288c) (Baker's yeast).
   1029..2528    +  CDS            ANP1: ANP1_YEAST - Also known as GEM3. Experimental evidence at protein level: Swiss-Prot protein existence level 1. The M-Pol II complex possesses alpha-1,6-mannosyltransferase activity and is probably involved in the elongation of the mannan backbone of N-linked glycans on cell wall and periplasmic proteins. From Saccharomyces cerevisiae (strain ATCC 204508 / S288c) (Baker's yeast).
   2553..3269    +  CDS            yeGFP: yeast-enhanced green fluorescent protein codons optimized for translation in S. cerevisiae and C. albicans
   3290..3477    +  terminator     ADH1 terminator: S. cerevisiae ADH1; transcription terminator for the S. cerevisiae alcohol dehydrogenase 1 (ADH1) gene
   3552..3759    +  promoter       TEF promoter (fragment): Ashbya gossypii TEF promoter
   3760..3793    -  protein_bind   loxP: Cre-mediated recombination occurs in the 8-bp core sequence (GCATACAT). Cre recombinase
   3793..3929    +  promoter       TEF promoter (fragment): Ashbya gossypii TEF promoter
   3948..4736    +  CDS            URA3: PYRF_YEAST - Experimental evidence at protein level: Swiss-Prot protein existence level 1. From Saccharomyces cerevisiae (strain ATCC 204508 / S288c) (Baker's yeast).
   4748..4945    +  terminator     TEF terminator: Ashbya gossypii TEF terminator
   4999..5032    -  protein_bind   loxP: Cre-mediated recombination occurs in the 8-bp core sequence (GCATACAT). Cre recombinase
   5087..5105    -  promoter       T7 promoter: promoter for bacteriophage T7 RNA polymerase
   5127..5180    -  CDS            lacI (fragment): lac repressor; lacI; The lac repressor binds to the lac operator to inhibit transcription in E. coli. This inhibition can be relieved by adding lactose or isopropyl-β-D-thiogalactopyranoside (IPTG).
   5363..5951    -  rep_origin     ori: high-copy-number ColE1/pMB1/pBR322/pUC origin of replication
   6122..6982    -  CDS            AmpR: β-lactamase; bla; confers resistance to ampicillin, carbenicillin, and related antibiotics
   6983..7087    -  promoter       AmpR promoter: bla
   7182..7217    +  CDS            rop (fragment): Rop protein, which maintains plasmids at low copy number; rop
   7319..7370    +  misc_feature   bom (fragment): basis of mobility region from pBR322
   7433..10      +  promoter       SP6 promoter (across the origin): promoter for bacteriophage SP6 RNA polymerase
>Addgene plasmid #133634 | ZJOM86 | addgene full sequence | sequence record 265885 | Addgene NGS Result
ACACTATAGAACGCGGCCGCCAGCTGAAGATTCCAATGTCAAGATATGGCAAAAACCTTGTGCATTATAT
AATCGTGGAACACGACGATCAACGCGGCCAAAAGCCGATCGACGACGACGACGAAAAAAATTTTTATTAC
CACTGTTCCTTCACCTTCGAAACTTTTTTTCGGGCGACGGCGTTTCTTTTAGCTCCTGCGGTATGTGCGG
TGCGGGAGGTCCCTTGTCGCCTCACACGGACCCGATATAACGCTACGGAATACATCGAGGGGTATGGGTG
GATGATATCACTGCAGCAAGGTCTGGGTGTTGCAGAATTTTACCGGCCTTGGCCCCTCAGCGTCCAGCTA
CAGCGTTATACTACTCCAAGTCGCCGTTCCCGTTTTGCTGTTCTCACCCCTCAGAGAAAATGCCACCAGA
ACGAAGCCAATGGTCAGGACTTATCGTTACTTATACTGTTGAGCCGGATATATCCGCTGTGCTCTAATAC
CAGCCAAACGAGAAGGGTAGCGGCAAGAAAGGGTAAACTTTCATGATGAAGTTAGCTAGTTCCTTTTACG
ATTGCTACTATCTCGTTCAACTTGGCCTGCGCTGTTGATGAAAATAGCAGTGACTGCAGAGAATAGAAAT
GAACCGGGCTCATCTGGTCTAGTTGCCTTCTTTTTTTTATTTTTTTTCATTTTCCTTTTCTTTTCTTTTC
TTTTCTTGTCTCACTATGTTGGTTTAATCAATTCGTAATCCCTTTACCAACGCATTGTGTTCAATTTTCC
TCTTGTGTGGGGTCGCCCGCCTTGTCTCATCGTGAAAAAATTGCGTAAGATGAAATCATGAAAACATGAA
ATAAAAAAAATAAATAAAAATAACTACACGATTCAAAAACGCCAAGATCTGTTAGTAGAGACAGCAAGCA
TTGCAAAACCATTCATCACTCAGTTGCTAGGCGAGTGTTGGTGCGATTTACCCTCATCATCTTTTTTTCG
CTCCATTAAACAGTTCCTTGTGGCTTTCATGCAAAGTGTACGTCCATAATGAAGTATAATAACAGAAAAC
TCTCGTTCAACCCTACCACAGTAAGTATCGCTGGAACGTTGCTTACGGTGTTCTTTCTCACAAGACTCGT
GCTTTCGTTCTTCTCGATATCGCTATTCCAGCTGGTAACTTTCCAAGGAATCTTCAAGCCCTATGTTCCA
GATTTTAAAAATACTCCCAGCGTAGAGTTCTACGACCTACGAAATTACCAAGGCAACAAAGATGGTTGGC
AACAGGGTGACCGCATCTTGTTTTGCGTGCCACTGAGAGATGCTTCTGAGCATCTTCCCATGTTTTTTAA
CCATCTGAATACCATGACATATCCGCACAACCTGATTGATCTGTCGTTTTTGGTGAGTGACTCTTCGGAT
AACACCATGGGCGTGTTACTATCCAATCTACAGATGGCGCAATCGCAACAAGACAAGTCCAAAAGGTTTG
GTAACATCGAAATCTATGAGAAGGACTTCGGCCAAATCATTGGTCAGTCCTTTTCTGATCGTCACGGGTT
TGGCGCCCAGGGCCCCAGAAGAAAGCTGATGGCCAGGGCTCGTAATTGGCTTGGGTCCGTGGCCCTGAAA
CCATACCACTCCTGGGTTTACTGGAGAGACGTGGATGTCGAAACCATCCCCACTACCATCATGGAGGATC
TAATGCATCACGACAAGGACGTCATTGTCCCCAACGTCTGGAGACCTTTACCAGACTGGCTGGGAAACAT
TCAACCCTACGATTTAAATTCATGGAAGGAATCAGAAGGGGGTCTTCAATTGGCGGATTCCCTAGACGAA
GATGCTGTCATTGTGGAAGGGTACCCAGAGTACGCCACTTGGAGACCTCACCTGGCATACATGAGAGACC
CAAACGGTAATCCAGAAGACGAAATGGAATTGGACGGTATTGGAGGGGTCTCGATTCTCGCGAAAGCTAA
AGTATTCAGAACAGGCTCACACTTTCCTGCATTCTCCTTTGAAAAGCACGCAGAGACAGAAGCATTCGGT
AGGCTCTCCCGCAGGATGAATTACAATGTCATCGGCTTGCCCCATTATGTCATCTGGCACATCTACGAAC
CTTCCAGCGACGACTTAAAGCACATGGCTTGGATGGCTGAAGAGGAGAAGCGGAAACTAGAAGAAGAGAG
AATTCGCGAATTTTACAACAAGATCTGGGAGATTGGATTTGAAGATGTCAGAGACCAATGGAACGAAGAA
AGAGATTCAATCTTAAAAAACATTGACTCCACTTTGAACAATAAAGTCACTGTAGACTGGTCTGAAGAGG
GAGATGGCTCGGAGCTGGTGGACTCAAAGGGTGACTTTGTCTCACCAAACAACCAACAACAACAACAACA
GCAACAACAACAACAACAGCAGCAGCAGCAACAGCAACAGCAACAACAGCTCGACGGCAACCCGCAGGGG
AAACCTCTTGATGACAACGACAAGAACAAGAAAAAACATCCTAAAGAAGTTCCATTAGACTTCGACCCTG
ATAGAAACCTTTCTCTTGAAGTTGCTGAAGAAATGTCTAAAGATGAAGAATTATTCACTGGTGTTGTCCC
AATTTTGGTTGAATTAGATGGTGATGTTAATGGTCACAAATTTTCTGTCTCCGGTGAAGGTGAAGGTGAT
GCTACTTACGGTAAATTGACCTTAAAATTTATTTGTACTACTGGTAAATTGCCAGTTCCATGGCCAACCT
TAGTCACTACTTTAACTTATGGTGTTCAATGTTTTTCTAGATACCCAGATCATATGAAACAACATGACTT
TTTCAAGTCTGCCATGCCAGAAGGTTATGTTCAAGAAAGAACTATTTTTTTCAAAGATGACGGTAACTAC
AAGACCAGAGCTGAAGTCAAGTTTGAAGGTGATACCTTAGTTAATAGAATCGAATTAAAAGGTATTGATT
TTAAAGAAGATGGTAACATTTTAGGTCACAAATTGGAATACAACTATAACTCTCACAATGTTTACATCAT
GGCTGACAAACAAAAGAATGGTATCAAAGTTAACTTCAAAATTAGACACAACATTGAAGATGGTTCTGTT
CAATTAGCTGACCATTATCAACAAAATACTCCAATTGGTGATGGTCCAGTCTTGTTACCAGACAACCATT
ACTTATCCACTCAATCTGCCTTATCCAAAGATCCAAACGAAAAGAGAGACCACATGGTCTTGTTAGAATT
TGTTACTGCTGCTGGTATTACCCATGGTATTGATGAATTGTACAAATAAGGCGCGCCACTTCTAAATAAG
CGAATTTCTTATGATTTATGATTTTTATTATTAAATAAGTTATAAAAAAAATAAGTGTATACAAATTTTA
AAGTGACTCTTAGGTTTTAAAACGAAAATTCTTATTCTTGAGTAACTCTTTCCTGTAGGTCAGGTTGCTT
TCTCAGGTATAGTATGAGGTCGCTCTTATTGACCACACCTCTACCGGCAGATCCGCTAGGGATAACAGGG
TAATATAGATCTGTTTAGCTTGCCTCGTCCCCGCCGGGTCACCCGGCCAGCGACATGGAGGCCCAGAATA
CCCTCCTTGACAGTCTTGACGTGCGCAGCTCAGGGGCATGATGTGACTGTCGCCCGTACATTTAGCCCAT
ACATCCCCATGTATAATCATTTGCATCCATACATTTTGATGGCCGCACGGCGCGAAGCAAAAATTACGGC
TCCTCGCTGCGGACCTGCGAGCAGGGAAACGCTCCCCTCACAGACGCGTATAACTTCGTATAATGTATGC
TATACGAAGTTATTGAATTGTCCCCACGCCGCGCCCCTGTAGAGAAATATAAAAGGTTAGGATTTGCCAC
TGAGGTTCTTCTTTCATATACTTCCTTTTAAAATCTTGCTAGGATACAGTTCTCACATCACATCCGAACA
TAAACAACCATGACAGTCAACACTAAGACCTATAGTGAGAGAGCAGAAACTCATGCCTCACCAGTAGCAC
AACGATTATTTCGATTAATGGAACTGAAGAAAACCAATTTATGTGCATCAATTGATGTTGATACCACTAA
GGAATTCCTTGAATTAATTGATAAATTGGGTCCTTATGTATGCTTAATCAAGACTCATATTGATATAATC
AATGATTTTTCCTATGAATCCACTATTGAACCATTATTAGAACTTTCACGTAAACATCAATTTATGATTT
TTGAAGATAGAAAATTTGCTGATATTGGTAATACCGTGAAGAAACAATATATTGGTGGAGTTTATAAAAT
TAGTAGTTGGGCAGATATTACTAATGCTCATGGTGTCACTGGGAATGGAGTAGTTGAAGGATTAAAACAG
GGAGCTAAAGAAACCACCACCAACCAAGAGCCAAGAGGGTTATTGATGTTAGCTGAATTATCATCAGTGG
GATCATTAGCATATGGAGAATATTCTCAAAAAACTGTTGAAATTGCTAAATCCGATAAGGAATTTGTTAT
TGGATTTATTGCCCAACGTGATATGGGTGGACAAGAAGAAGGATTTGATTGGCTTATTATGACACCTGGA
GTTGGATTAGATGATAAAGGTGATGGATTAGGACAACAATATAGAACTGTTGATGAAGTTGTTAGCACTG
GAACTGATATTATCATTGTTGGTAGAGGATTGTTTGGTAAAGGAAGAGATCCAGATATTGAAGGTAAAAG
GTATAGAGATGCTGGTTGGAATGCTTATTTGAAAAAGACTGGCCAATTATAATCAGTACTGACAATAAAA
AGATTCTTGTTTTCAAGAACTTGTCATTTGTATAGTTTTTTTATATTGTAGTTGTTCTATTTTAATCAAA
TGTTAGCGTGATTTATATTTTTTTTCGCCTCGACATCATCTGCCCAGATGCGAAGTTAAGTGCGCAGAAA
GTAATATCATGCGTCAATCGTATGTGAATGCTGGTCGCTATACTGCTGTCGATTCGATACTAACGCCGCC
ATCCAGTGTCGAAAACGAGCTCGAATTCATAACTTCGTATAATGTATGCTATACGAAGTTATATCGATGA
TATCAGATCCACTAGTGGCCTATGCGGCCGCGGATCTGCCGGTCTCCCTATAGTGAGTCGTATTAATTTC
GATAAGCCAGGTTAACCTGCATTAATGAATCGGCCAACGCGCGGGGAGAGGCGGTTTGCGTATTGGGCGC
TCTTCCGCTTCCTCGCTCACTGACTCGCTGCGCTCGGTCGTTCGGCTGCGGCGAGCGGTATCAGCTCACT
CAAAGGCGGTAATACGGTTATCCACAGAATCAGGGGATAACGCAGGAAAGAACATGTGAGCAAAAGGCCA
GCAAAAGGCCAGGAACCGTAAAAAGGCCGCGTTGCTGGCGTTTTTCCATAGGCTCCGCCCCCCTGACGAG
CATCACAAAAATCGACGCTCAAGTCAGAGGTGGCGAAACCCGACAGGACTATAAAGATACCAGGCGTTTC
CCCCTGGAAGCTCCCTCGTGCGCTCTCCTGTTCCGACCCTGCCGCTTACCGGATACCTGTCCGCCTTTCT
CCCTTCGGGAAGCGTGGCGCTTTCTCATAGCTCACGCTGTAGGTATCTCAGTTCGGTGTAGGTCGTTCGC
TCCAAGCTGGGCTGTGTGCACGAACCCCCCGTTCAGCCCGACCGCTGCGCCTTATCCGGTAACTATCGTC
TTGAGTCCAACCCGGTAAGACACGACTTATCGCCACTGGCAGCAGCCACTGGTAACAGGATTAGCAGAGC
GAGGTATGTAGGCGGTGCTACAGAGTTCTTGAAGTGGTGGCCTAACTACGGCTACACTAGAAGAACAGTA
TTTGGTATCTGCGCTCTGCTGAAGCCAGTTACCTTCGGAAAAAGAGTTGGTAGCTCTTGATCCGGCAAAC
AAACCACCGCTGGTAGCGGTGGTTTTTTTGTTTGCAAGCAGCAGATTACGCGCAGAAAAAAAGGATCTCA
AGAAGATCCTTTGATCTTTTCTACGGGGTCTGACGCTCAGTGGAACGAAAACTCACGTTAAGGGATTTTG
GTCATGAGATTATCAAAAAGGATCTTCACCTAGATCCTTTTAAATTAAAAATGAAGTTTTAAATCAATCT
AAAGTATATATGAGTAAACTTGGTCTGACAGTTACCAATGCTTAATCAGTGAGGCACCTATCTCAGCGAT
CTGTCTATTTCGTTCATCCATAGTTGCCTGACTCCCCGTCGTGTAGATAACTACGATACGGGAGGGCTTA
CCATCTGGCCCCAGTGCTGCAATGATACCGCGAGACCCACGCTCACCGGCTCCAGATTTATCAGCAATAA
ACCAGCCAGCCGGAAGGGCCGAGCGCAGAAGTGGTCCTGCAACTTTATCCGCCTCCATCCAGTCTATTAA
TTGTTGCCGGGAAGCTAGAGTAAGTAGTTCGCCAGTTAATAGTTTGCGCAACGTTGTTGCCATTGCTACA
GGCATCGTGGTGTCACGCTCGTCGTTTGGTATGGCTTCATTCAGCTCCGGTTCCCAACGATCAAGGCGAG
TTACATGATCCCCCATGTTGTGCAAAAAAGCGGTTAGCTCCTTCGGTCCTCCGATCGTTGTCAGAAGTAA
GTTGGCCGCAGTGTTATCACTCATGGTTATGGCAGCACTGCATAATTCTCTTACTGTCATGCCATCCGTA
AGATGCTTTTCTGTGACTGGTGAGTACTCAACCAAGTCATTCTGAGAATAGTGTATGCGGCGACCGAGTT
GCTCTTGCCCGGCGTCAATACGGGATAATACCGCGCCACATAGCAGAACTTTAAAAGTGCTCATCATTGG
AAAACGTTCTTCGGGGCGAAAACTCTCAAGGATCTTACCGCTGTTGAGATCCAGTTCGATGTAACCCACT
CGTGCACCCAACTGATCTTCAGCATCTTTTACTTTCACCAGCGTTTCTGGGTGAGCAAAAACAGGAAGGC
AAAATGCCGCAAAAAAGGGAATAAGGGCGACACGGAAATGTTGAATACTCATACTCTTCCTTTTTCAATA
TTATTGAAGCATTTATCAGGGTTATTGTCTCATGAGCGGATACATATTTGAATGTATTTAGAAAAATAAA
CAAATAGGGGTTCCGCGCACATTTCCCCGAAAAGTGCCACCTGACGTCTAAGAAACCATTATTATCATGA
CATTAACCTATAAAAATAGGCGTATCACGAGGCCCTTTCGTCTCGCGCGTTTCGGTGATGACGGTGAAAA
CCTCTGACACATGCAGCTCCCGGAGACGGTCACAGCTTGTCTGTAAGCGGATGCCGGGAGCAGACAAGCC
CGTCAGGGCGCGTCAGCGGGTGTTGGCGGGTGTCGGGGCTGGCTTAACTATGCGGCATCAGAGCAGATTG
TACTGAGAGTGCACCATATGGACATATTGTCGTTAGAACGCGGCTACAATTAATACATAACCTTATGTAT
CATACACATACGATTTAGGTG
